>Addgene plasmid #158351 | pLKO_S.AU1.VSVg_NGFR | addgene full sequence | sequence record 330898 | Addgene NGS Result
GCAGTACGTGATTCTTGATCCCGAGCTTCGGGTTGGAAGTGGGTGGGAGAGTTCGAGGCCTTGCGCTTAA
GGAGCCCCTTCGCCTCGTGCTTGAGTTGAGGCCTGGCCTGGGCGCTGGGGCCGCCGCGTGCGAATCTGGT
GGCACCTTCGCGCCTGTCTCGCTGCTTTCGATAAGTCTCTAGCCATTTAAAATTTTTGATGACCTGCTGC
GACGCTTTTTTTCTGGCAAGATAGTCTTGTAAATGCGGGCCAAGATCTGCACACTGGTATTTCGGTTTTT
GGGGCCGCGGGCGGCGACGGGGCCCGTGCGTCCCAGCGCACATGTTCGGCGAGGCGGGGCCTGCGAGCGC
GGCCACCGAGAATCGGACGGGGGTAGTCTCAAGCTGGCCGGCCTGCTCTGGTGCCTGGCCTCGCGCCGCC
GTGTATCGCCCCGCCCTGGGCGGCAAGGCTGGCCCGGTCGGCACCAGTTGCGTGAGCGGAAAGATGGCCG
CTTCCCGGCCCTGCTGCAGGGAGCTCAAAATGGAGGACGCGGCGCTCGGGAGAGCGGGCGGGTGAGTCAC
CCACACAAAGGAAAAGGGCCTTTCCGTCCTCAGCCGTCGCTTCATGTGACTCCACGGAGTACCGGGCGCC
GTCCAGGCACCTCGATTAGTTCTCGAGCTTTTGGAGTACGTCGTCTTTAGGTTGGGGGGAGGGGTTTTAT
GCGATGGAGTTTCCCCACACTGAGTGGGTGGAGACTGAAGTTAGGCCAGCTTGGCACTTGATGTAATTCT
CCTTGGAATTTGCCCTTTTTGAGTTTGGATCTTGGTTCATTCTCAAGCCTCAGACAGTGGTTCAAAGTTT
TTTTCTTCCATTTCAGGTGTCGTGAGGAATTCTGCAGTCGATCGACGGTACCGCGGGCCCGGGATCCACG
GTCGCCACCATGGGGGCAGGTGCCACCGGCCGCGCCATGGACGGGCCGCGCCTGCTGCTGTTGCTGCTTC
TGGGGGTGTCCCTTGGAGGTGCCAAGGAGGCATGCAAGGAGACCGCCGCCGCCAAGTTCGAGAGGCAGCA
CATGGACAGCGGAGGAGGCGGGGGAGGGGACACCTATCGGTACATTGGAGGAGGCGGGGGAGGGTATACA
GATATCGAAATGAATAGACTCGGAAAGCCCACAGGCCTGTACACACACAGCGGTGAGTGCTGCAAAGCCT
GCAACCTGGGCGAGGGTGTGGCCCAGCCTTGTGGAGCCAACCAGACCGTGTGTGAGCCCTGCCTGGACAG
CGTGACGTTCTCCGACGTGGTGAGCGCGACCGAGCCGTGCAAGCCGTGCACCGAGTGCGTGGGGCTCCAG
AGCATGTCGGCGCCGTGCGTGGAGGCCGACGACGCCGTGTGCCGCTGCGCCTACGGCTACTACCAGGATG
AGACGACTGGGCGCTGCGAGGCGTGCCGCGTGTGCGAGGCGGGCTCGGGCCTCGTGTTCTCCTGCCAGGA
CAAGCAGAACACCGTGTGCGAGGAGTGCCCCGACGGCACGTATTCCGACGAGGCCAACCACGTGGACCCG
TGCCTGCCCTGCACCGTGTGCGAGGACACCGAGCGCCAGCTCCGCGAGTGCACACGCTGGGCCGACGCCG
AGTGCGAGGAGATCCCTGGCCGTTGGATTACACGGTCCACACCCCCAGAGGGCTCGGACAGCACAGCCCC
CAGCACCCAGGAGCCTGAGGCACCTCCAGAACAAGACCTCATAGCCAGCACGGTGGCAGGTGTGGTGACC
ACAGTGATGGGCAGCTCCCAGCCCGTGGTGACCCGAGGCACCACCGACAACCTCATCCCTGTCTATTGCT
CCATCCTGGCTGCTGTGGTTGTGGGCCTTGTGGCCTACATAGCCTTCAAGAGGTGGAACAGGGGTATCCT
CTAGAGCGGCCGCGTCGACAATCAACCTCTGGATTACAAAATTTGTGAAAGATTGACTGGTATTCTTAAC
TATGTTGCTCCTTTTACGCTATGTGGATACGCTGCTTTAATGCCTTTGTATCATGCTATTGCTTCCCGTA
TGGCTTTCATTTTCTCCTCCTTGTATAAATCCTGGTTGCTGTCTCTTTATGAGGAGTTGTGGCCCGTTGT
CAGGCAACGTGGCGTGGTGTGCACTGTGTTTGCTGACGCAACCCCCACTGGTTGGGGCATTGCCACCACC
TGTCAGCTCCTTTCCGGGACTTTCGCTTTCCCCCTCCCTATTGCCACGGCGGAACTCATCGCCGCCTGCC
TTGCCCGCTGCTGGACAGGGGCTCGGCTGTTGGGCACTGACAATTCCGTGGTGTTGTCGGGGAAGCTGAC
GTCCTTTCCATGGCTGCTCGCCTGTGTTGCCACCTGGATTCTGCGCGGGACGTCCTTCTGCTACGTCCCT
TCGGCCCTCAATCCAGCGGACCTTCCTTCCCGCGGCCTGCTGCCGGCTCTGCGGCCTCTTCCGCATCTTC
GCCTTCGCCCTCAGACGAGTCGGATCTCCCTTTGGGCCGCCTCCCCGCCTGGGTACCTTTAAGACCAATG
ACTTACAAGGCAGCTGTAGATCTTAGCCACTTTTTAAAAGAAAAGGGGGGACTGGAAGGGCTAATTCACT
CCCAACGAAGATAAGATCTGCTTTTTGCTTGTACTGGGTCTCTCTGGTTAGACCAGATCTGAGCCTGGGA
GCTCTCTGGCTAACTAGGGAACCCACTGCTTAAGCCTCAATAAAGCTTGCCTTGAGTGCTTCAAGTAGTG
TGTGCCCGTCTGTTGTGTGACTCTGGTAACTAGAGATCCCTCAGACCCTTTTAGTCAGTGTGGAAAATCT
CTAGCAGTAGTAGTTCATGTCATCTTATTATTCAGTATTTATAACTTGCAAAGAAATGAATATCAGAGAG
TGAGAGGAACTTGTTTATTGCAGCTTATAATGGTTACAAATAAAGCAATAGCATCACAAATTTCACAAAT
AAAGCATTTTTTTCACTGCATTCTAGTTGTGGTTTGTCCAAACTCATCAATGTATCTTATCATGTCTGGC
TCTAGCTATCCCGCCCCTAACTCCGCCCATCCCGCCCCTAACTCCGCCCAGTTCCGCCCATTCTCCGCCC
CATGGCTGACTAATTTTTTTTATTTATGCAGAGGCCGAGGCCGCCTCGGCCTCTGAGCTATTCCAGAAGT
AGTGAGGAGGCTTTTTTGGAGGCCTAGGGACGTACCCAATTCGCCCTATAGTGAGTCGTATTACGCGCGC
TCACTGGCCGTCGTTTTACAACGTCGTGACTGGGAAAACCCTGGCGTTACCCAACTTAATCGCCTTGCAG
CACATCCCCCTTTCGCCAGCTGGCGTAATAGCGAAGAGGCCCGCACCGATCGCCCTTCCCAACAGTTGCG
CAGCCTGAATGGCGAATGGG
[124 nt withheld, positions 3381-3504]
C
[91 nt withheld, positions 3506-3596]
A
[49 nt withheld, positions 3598-3646]
CCTTTGACGTTGGAGTCCACGTTCTTT
[37 nt withheld, positions 3674-3710]
ACCCTATCTCGGTCTATTCTTTTGATTTATAAGGGATTTTGCCGATTTCGGCCTATTGGTTAAAAAATGA
GCTGATTTAACAAAAATTTAACGCGAATTTTAACAAAATATTAACGCTTACAATTTAGGTGGCACTTTTC
GGGGAAATGTGCGCGGAACCCCTATTTGTTTATTTTTCTAAATACATTCAAATATGTATCCGCTCATGAG
ACAATAACCCTGATAAATGCTTCAATAATATTGAAAAAGGAAGAGTATGAGTATTCAACATTTCCGTGTC
GCCCTTATTCCCTTTTTTGCGGCATTTTGCCTTCCTGTTTTTGCTCACCCAGAAACGCTGGTGAAAGTAA
AAGATGCTGAAGATCAGTTGGGTGCACGAGTGGGTTACATCGAACTGGATCTCAACAGCGGTAAGATCCT
TGAGAGTTTTCGCCCCGAAGAACGTTTTCCAATGATGAGCACTTTTAAAGTTCTGCTATGTGGCGCGGTA
TTATCCCGTATTGACGCCGGGCAAGAGCAACTCGGTCGCCGCATACACTATTCTCAGAATGACTTGGTTG
AGTACTCACCAGTCACAGAAAAGCATCTTACGGATGGCATGACAGTAAGAGAATTATGCAGTGCTGCCAT
AACCATGAGTGATAACACTGCGGCCAACTTACTTCTGACAACGATCGGAGGACCGAAGGAGCTAACCGCT
TTTTTGCACAACATGGGGGATCATGTAACTCGCCTTGATCGTTGGGAACCGGAGCTGAATGAAGCCATAC
CAAACGACGAGCGTGACACCACGATGCCTGTAGCAATGGCAACAACGTTGCGCAAACTATTAACTGGCGA
ACTACTTACTCTAGCTTCCCGGCAACAATTAATAGACTGGATGGAGGCGGATAAAGTTGCAGGACCACTT
CTGCGCTCGGCCCTTCCGGCTGGCTGGTTTATTGCTGATAAATCTGGAGCCGGTGAGCGTGGGTCTCGCG
GTATCATTGCAGCACTGGGGCCAGATGGTAAGCCCTCCCGTATCGTAGTTATCTACACGACGGGGAGTCA
GGCAACTATGGATGAACGAAATAGACAGATCGCTGAGATAGGTGCCTCACTGATTAAGCATTGGTAACTG
TCAGACCAAGTTTACTCATATATACTTTAGATTGATTTAAAACTTCATTTTTAATTTAAAAGGATCTAGG
TGAAGATCCTTTTTGATAATCTCATGACCAAAATCCCTTAACGTGAGTTTTCGTTCCACTGAGCGTCAGA
CCCCGTAGAAAAGATCAAAGGATCTTCTTGAGATCCTTTTTTTCTGCGCGTAATCTGCTGCTTGCAAACA
AAAAAACCACCGCTACCAGCGGTGGTTTGTTTGCCGGATCAAGAGCTACCAACTCTTTTTCCGAAGGTAA
CTGGCTTCAGCAGAGCGCAGATACCAAATACTGTTCTTCTAGTGTAGCCGTAGTTAGGCCACCACTTCAA
GAACTCTGTAGCACCGCCTACATACCTCGCTCTGCTAATCCTGTTACCAGTGGCTGCTGCCAGTGGCGAT
AAGTCGTGTCTTACCGGGTTGGACTCAAGACGATAGTTACCGGATAAGGCGCAGCGGTCGGGCTGAACGG
GGGGTTCGTGCACACAGCCCAGCTTGGAGCGAACGACCTACACCGAACTGAGATACCTACAGCGTGAGCT
ATGAGAAAGCGCCACGCTTCCCGAAGGGAGAAAGGCGGACAGGTATCCGGTAAGCGGCAGGGTCGGAACA
GGAGAGCGCACGAGGGAGCTTCCAGGGGGAAACGCCTGGTATCTTTATAGTCCTGTCGGGTTTCGCCACC
TCTGACTTGAGCGTCGATTTTTGTGATGCTCGTCAGGGGGGCGGAGCCTATGGAAAAACGCCAGCAACGC
GGCCTTTTTACGGTTCCTGGCCTTTTGCTGGCCTTTTGCTCACATGTTCTTTCCTGCGTTATCCCCTGAT
TCTGTGGATAACCGTATTACCGCCTTTGAGTGAGCTGATACCGCTCGCCGCAGCCGAACGACCGAGCGCA
GCGAGTCAGTGAGCGAGGAAGCGGAAGAGCGCCCAATACGCAAACCGCCTCTCCCCGCGCGTTGGCCGAT
TCATTAATGCAGCTGGCACGACAGGTTTCCCGACTGGAAAGCGGGCAGTGAGCGCAACGCAATTAATGTG
AGTTAGCTCACTCATTAGGCACCCCAGGCTTTACACTTTATGCTTCCGGCTCGTATGTTGTGTGGAATTG
TGAGCGGATAACAATTTCACACAGGAAACAGCTATGACCATGATTACGCCAAGCGCGCAATTAACCCTCA
CTAAAGGGAACAAAAGCTGGAGCTGCAAGCTTAATGTAGTCTTATGCAATACTCTTGTAGTCTTGCAACA
TGGTAACGATGAGTTAGCAACATGCCTTACAAGGAGAGAAAAAGCACCGTGCATGGCGATTGGTGGAAGT
AAGGTGGTACGATCGTGCCTTATTAGGAAGGCAACAGACGGGTCTGACATGGATTGGACGAACCACTGAA
TTGCCGCATTGCAGAGATATTGTATTTAAGTGCCTAGCTCGATACATAAACGGGTCTCTCTGGTTAGACC
AGATCTGAGCCTGGGAGCTCTCTGGCTAACTAGGGAACCCACTGCTTAAGCCTCAATAAAGCTTGCCTTG
AGTGCTTCAAGTAGTGTGTGCCCGTCTGTTGTGTGACTCTGGTAACTAGAGATCCCTCAGACCCTTTTAG
TCAGTGTGGAAAATCTCTAGCAGTGGCGCCCGAACAGGGACTTGAAAGCGAAAGGGAAACCAGAGGAGCT
CTCTCGACGCAGGACTCGGCTTGCTGAAGCGCGCACGGCAAGAGGCGAGGGGCGGCGACTGGTGAGTACG
CCAAAAATTTTGACTAGCGGAGGCTAGAAGGAGAGAGATGGGTGCGAGAGCGTCAGTATTAAGCGGGGGA
GAATTAGATCGCGATGGGAAAAAATTCGGTTAAGGCCAGGGGGAAAGAAAAAATATAAATTAAAACATAT
AGTATGGGCAAGCAGGGAGCTAGAACGATTCGCAGTTAATCCTGGCCTGTTAGAAACATCAGAAGGCTGT
AGACAAATACTGGGACAGCTACAACCATCCCTTCAGACAGGATCAGAAGAACTTAGATCATTATATAATA
CAGTAGCAACCCTCTATTGTGTGCATCAAAGGATAGAGATAAAAGACACCAAGGAAGCTTTAGACAAGAT
AGAGGAAGAGCAAAACAAAAGTAAGACCACCGCACAGCAAGCGGCCGCTGATCTTCAGACCTGGAGGAGG
AGATATGAGGGACAATTGGAGAAGTGAATTATATAAATATAAAGTAGTAAAAATTGAACCATTAGGAGTA
GCACCCACCAAGGCAAAGAGAAGAGTGGTGCAGAGAGAAAAAAGAGCAGTGGGAATAGGAGCTTTGTTCC
TTGGGTTCTTGGGAGCAGCAGGAAGCACTATGGGCGCAGCGTCAATGACGCTGACGGTACAGGCCAGACA
ATTATTGTCTGGTATAGTGCAGCAGCAGAACAATTTGCTGAGGGCTATTGAGGCGCAACAGCATCTGTTG
CAACTCACAGTCTGGGGCATCAAGCAGCTCCAGGCAAGAATCCTGGCTGTGGAAAGATACCTAAAGGATC
AACAGCTCCTGGGGATTTGGGGTTGCTCTGGAAAACTCATTTGCACCACTGCTGTGCCTTGGAATGCTAG
TTGGAGTAATAAATCTCTGGAACAGATTTGGAATCACACGACCTGGATGGAGTGGGACAGAGAAATTAAC
AATTACACAAGCTTAATACACTCCTTAATTGAAGAATCGCAAAACCAGCAAGAAAAGAATGAACAAGAAT
TATTGGAATTAGATAAATGGGCAAGTTTGTGGAATTGGTTTAACATAACAAATTGGCTGTGGTATATAAA
ATTATTCATAATGATAGTAGGAGGCTTGGTAGGTTTAAGAATAGTTTTTGCTGTACTTTCTATAGTGAAT
AGAGTTAGGCAGGGATATTCACCATTATCGTTTCAGACCCACCTCCCAACCCCGAGGGGACCCGACAGGC
CCGAAGGAATAGAAGAAGAAGGTGGAGAGAGAGACAGAGACAGATCCATTCGATTAGTGAACGGATCTCG
ACGGTATCGATCACGAGACTAGTATCGAGCGGCCGCCCCCTTCACCGAGGGCCTATTTCCCATGATTCCT
TCATATTTGCATATACGATACAAGGCTGTTAGAGAGATAATTGGAATTAATTTGACTGTAAACACAAAGA
TATTAGTACAAAATACGTGACGTAGAAAGTAATAATTTCTTGGGTAGTTTGCAGTTTTAAAATTATGTTT
TAAAATGGACTATCATATGCTTACCGTAACTTGAAAGTATTTCGATTTCTTGGCTTTATATATCTTGTGG
AAAGGACGAAACACCGGGTCTTCGAGAAGACCTGTTTTAGAGCTAGAAATAGCAAGTTAAAATAAGGCTA
GTCCGTTATCAACTTGAAAAAGTGGCACCGAGTCGGTGCTTTTTTTAATTCTCGACCTCGAGACAAATGG
CAGTATTCATCCACAATTTTAAAAGAAAAGGGGGGATTGGGGGGTACAGTGCAGGGGAAAGAATAGTAGA
CATAATAGCAACAGACATACAAACTAAAGAATTACAAAAACAAATTACAAAAATTCAAAATTTTCGGGTT
TATTACAGGGACAGCAGAGATCCACTTTGGCCGCGGCTCGAGGCGATAAGCTTTGCAAAGATGGATAAAG
TTTTAAACAGAGAGGAATCTTTGCAGCTAATGGACCTTCTAGGTCTTGAAAGGAGTGGGAATTGGCTCCG
GTGCCCGTCAGTGGGCAGAGCGCACATCGCCCACAGTCCCCGAGAAGTTGGGGGGAGGGGTCGGCAATTG
AACCGGTGCCTAGAGAAGGTGGCGCGGGGTAAACTGGGAAAGTGATGTCGTGTACTGGCTCCGCCTTTTT
CCCGAGGGTGGGGGAGAACCGTATATAAGTGCAGTAGTCGCCGTGAACGTTCTTTTTCGCAACGGGTTTG
CCGCCAGAACACAGGTAAGTGCCGTGTGTGGTTCCCGCGGGCCTGGCCTCTTTACGGGTTATGGCCCTTG
CGTGCCTTGAATTACTTCCACCTGGCT
Features (pLannotate 1.2.2; 29 found; start..end, strand, type, name):
    882..907     +  misc_feature   MCS (fragment): multiple cloning site
    920..1879    +  CDS            NGFR (fragment): TNR16_HUMAN - Also known as TNFRSF16. Experimental evidence at protein level: Swiss-Prot protein existence level 1. Low affinity receptor which can bind to NGF, BDNF, NTF3, and NTF4. Forms a heterodimeric receptor with SORCS2 that binds the precursor forms of NGF, BDNF and NTF3 with high affinity, and has much lower affinity for mature NGF and BDNF (PubMed:24908487). Plays an important role in differentiation and survival of specific neuronal populations during development (By similarity). Can mediate cell survival as well as cell death of neural cells. Plays a role in the inactivation of RHOA
   1910..2498    +  misc_feature   WPRE: woodchuck hepatitis virus posttranscriptional regulatory element
   2503..2640    +  CDS            nef (fragment): NEF_HV1LA - Experimental evidence at protein level: Swiss-Prot protein existence level 1. Extracellular Nef protein targets CD4(+) T-lymphocytes for apoptosis by interacting with CXCR4 surface receptors. From Human immunodeficiency virus type 1 group M subtype B (isolate Lai) (HIV-1).
   2626..2806    +  LTR            5' LTR (truncated): truncated 5' long terminal repeat (LTR) from HIV-1
   2878..2999    +  polyA_signal   SV40 poly(A) signal: SV40 polyadenylation signal
   3039..3174    +  rep_origin     SV40 ori: SV40 origin of replication
   3195..3213    -  promoter       T7 promoter: promoter for bacteriophage T7 RNA polymerase
   3221..3376    +  CDS            lacZα (fragment): LacZα fragment of β-galactosidase; lacZ fragment
   3381..3809    +  rep_origin     f1 ori (sequence partly withheld): f1 bacteriophage origin of replication; arrow indicates direction of (+) strand synthesis
   3862..3966    +  promoter       AmpR promoter: bla
   3967..4827    +  CDS            AmpR: β-lactamase; bla; confers resistance to ampicillin, carbenicillin, and related antibiotics
   4998..5586    +  rep_origin     ori: high-copy-number ColE1/pMB1/pBR322/pUC origin of replication
   5769..5861    +  CDS            lacI (fragment): lac repressor; lacI; The lac repressor binds to the lac operator to inhibit transcription in E. coli. This inhibition can be relieved by adding lactose or isopropyl-β-D-thiogalactopyranoside (IPTG).
   5874..5895    +  protein_bind   CAP binding site: CAP binding activates transcription in the presence of cAMP. E. coli catabolite activator protein
   5910..5940    +  promoter       lac promoter: promoter for the E. coli lac operon
   5948..5964    +  protein_bind   lac operator: The lac repressor binds to the lac operator to inhibit transcription in E. coli. This inhibition can be relieved by adding lactose or isopropyl-β-D-thiogalactopyranoside (IPTG). lac repressor encoded by lacI
   6009..6027    +  promoter       T3 promoter: promoter for bacteriophage T3 RNA polymerase
   6055..6281    +  promoter       RSV promoter: Rous sarcoma virus enhancer/promoter
   6282..6462    +  LTR            5' LTR (truncated): truncated 5' long terminal repeat (LTR) from HIV-1
   6509..6634    +  misc_feature   HIV-1 Ψ: packaging signal of human immunodeficiency virus type 1
   6618..6981    +  CDS            HIV-1 gag (fragment): gag protein from human immunodeficiency virus 1; gag
   7127..7360    +  misc_feature   RRE: The Rev response element (RRE) of HIV-1 allows for Rev-dependent mRNA export from the nucleus to the cytoplasm.
   7737..7837    +  CDS            Rev (fragment): human immunodeficiency virus 1 (HIV-1) Rev protein; rev; enhances nuclear export of unspliced and incompletely spliced viral mRNAs
   7887..8127    +  promoter       U6 promoter: RNA polymerase III promoter for human U6 snRNA
   8154..8229    +  misc_RNA       gRNA scaffold: guide RNA scaffold for the Streptococcus pyogenes CRISPR/Cas9 system
   8277..8394    +  misc_feature   cPPT/CTS: central polypurine tract and central termination sequence of HIV-1
   8461..8527    +  CDS            small t antigen (fragment): SV40 (simian virus 40) small t antigen
   8534..865     +  promoter       EF-1α promoter (across the origin): strong constitutive promoter for human elongation factor EF-1α
