[The description below was written by a language model from this plasmid's Addgene catalogue record and pLannotate feature annotations shown in this document.]
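Description:
pLKO_S.AU1.VSVg_NGFR is a lentiviral CRISPR vector on the pLKO backbone that combines an sgRNA expression cassette with a protein barcode ("Pro-Code") reporter. It is maintained in E. coli through a high-copy ColE1/pUC-type origin with ampicillin selection (AmpR); an f1 origin, an SV40 origin and residual lac/T7/T3 cloning-vector elements are also annotated. The viral portion has a third-generation layout. An RSV promoter drives a truncated HIV-1 5' LTR, followed by the Ψ packaging signal with a gag fragment, the RRE for Rev-dependent export of the genomic RNA, a cPPT/CTS, a WPRE downstream of the transgene, and a truncated 3' LTR followed by an SV40 poly(A) signal. The feature table shows no drug-resistance marker for mammalian cells, so transduced cells are identified through the surface reporter.

Two cassettes make up the payload. A human U6 promoter sits upstream of the S. pyogenes gRNA scaffold, providing the site into which a guide sequence is cloned; no Cas9 is annotated, so the nuclease must come from elsewhere. Downstream, an EF-1α promoter expresses human NGFR lacking its signaling domain (dNGFR), fused at its N terminus to a combination of three linear epitopes: S, AU1 and VSVg. This places the epitopes on an inert cell-surface scaffold where antibodies can detect them. The tags themselves are not separately annotated in the feature table, which calls only the NGFR coding fragment. Because each epitope combination is specific to one vector, and hence to the guide cloned into it, cells carrying a particular sgRNA can be identified by cytometry. This allows vector and cell tracking and pooled phenotypic CRISPR screens at single-cell resolution.
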