Addgene plasmid #158351: pLKO_S.AU1.VSVg_NGFR
Purpose: Protein Barcode (Pro-Code) for vector/cell tracking. Contains U6 trRNA cassette for sgRNA cloning. Enables phenotypic CRISPR screens at a single cell resolution (using cytometry).
Depositing lab: Brian Brown. Depositing organization: Icahn School of Medicine at Mount Sinai. Publication: Protein Barcodes Enable High-Dimensional Single-Cell CRISPR Screens. Wroblewska A, Dhainaut M, Ben-Zvi B, Rose SA, Park ES, Amir ED, Bektesevic A, Baccarini A, Merad M, Rahman AH, Brown BD. Cell. 2018 Nov 1;175(4):1141-1155.e16. doi: 10.1016/j.cell.2018.09.022. Epub 2018 Oct 18. PubMed 30343902.
Backbone
  Vector backbone: pLKO
  Backbone size w/o insert (bp): 9000
  Vector type: Lentiviral, CRISPR
Growth in bacteria
  Bacterial resistance: Ampicillin, 100 μg/mL
  Growth temperature: 37°C
  Growth strain: NEB Stable
  Copy number: High Copy
Gene/Insert
  Gene/Insert name: Pro-Code Tagged human dNGFR
  Species: H. sapiens (human)
  Insert size (bp): 1000
  Mutation: Truncation of the signaling domain
  Entrez Gene: NGFR (a.k.a. CD271, Gp80-LNGFR, TNFRSF16, p75(NTR), p75NTR)
  Promoter: EF1a
  Tag / fusion protein: S.AU1.VSVg (N terminal on insert)
  Cloning method: Restriction Enzyme; 5′ cloning site Unknown (unknown if destroyed)
  Sequencing primers: 5′ cctttttgagtttggatcttggttcat
Terms and licenses: Academic/Nonprofit Terms; Industry Terms: Not Available to Industry
How to cite: pLKO_S.AU1.VSVg_NGFR was a gift from Brian Brown (Addgene plasmid # 158351 ; http://n2t.net/addgene:158351 ; RRID:Addgene_158351)
