>Addgene plasmid #158351 | pLKO_S.AU1.VSVg_NGFR | depositor partial sequence | sequence record 305571 | Tagged NGFR
ATGGGGGCAGGTGCCACCGGCCGCGCCATGGACGGGCCGCGCCTGCTGCTGTTGCTGCTTCTGGGGGTGT
CCCTTGGAGGTGCCAAGGAGGCATGCAAGGAGACCGCCGCCGCCAAGTTCGAGAGGCAGCACATGGACAG
CGGAGGAGGCGGGGGAGGGGACACCTATCGGTACATTGGAGGAGGCGGGGGAGGGTATACAGATATCGAA
ATGAATAGACTCGGAAAGCCCACAGGCCTGTACACACACAGCGGTGAGTGCTGCAAAGCCTGCAACCTGG
GCGAGGGTGTGGCCCAGCCTTGTGGAGCCAACCAGACCGTGTGTGAGCCCTGCCTGGACAGCGTGACGTT
CTCCGACGTGGTGAGCGCGACCGAGCCGTGCAAGCCGTGCACCGAGTGCGTGGGGCTCCAGAGCATGTCG
GCGCCGTGCGTGGAGGCCGACGACGCCGTGTGCCGCTGCGCCTACGGCTACTACCAGGATGAGACGACTG
GGCGCTGCGAGGCGTGCCGCGTGTGCGAGGCGGGCTCGGGCCTCGTGTTCTCCTGCCAGGACAAGCAGAA
CACCGTGTGCGAGGAGTGCCCCGACGGCACGTATTCCGACGAGGCCAACCACGTGGACCCGTGCCTGCCC
TGCACCGTGTGCGAGGACACCGAGCGCCAGCTCCGCGAGTGCACACGCTGGGCCGACGCCGAGTGCGAGG
AGATCCCTGGCCGTTGGATTACACGGTCCACACCCCCAGAGGGCTCGGACAGCACAGCCCCCAGCACCCA
GGAGCCTGAGGCACCTCCAGAACAAGACCTCATAGCCAGCACGGTGGCAGGTGTGGTGACCACAGTGATG
GGCAGCTCCCAGCCCGTGGTGACCCGAGGCACCACCGACAACCTCATCCCTGTCTATTGCTCCATCCTGG
CTGCTGTGGTTGTGGGCCTTGTGGCCTACATAGCCTTCAAGAGGTGGAACAGGGGTATCCTCTAG
